>Addgene plasmid #68168 | pP2A11 (GB0082) | depositor full sequence | sequence record 125416 | pP2A11  (GB0082) sequence 7094 bps
CTCGGGAGGTCAAACAATTTTGAGGAATTCAATTTCATCTTTAGCTGGTACAATAATCATTTTATCATGA
AAATAAGCAGCTCAAGAGAATTTTTGAAGAATCTTTTATTTCTTTAACATTTAACCACATGAATTTTTAA
TTTTTTTTTGCAATACATTTAAACCGAAATGGTCAAACGATCAACCAACTGATCTTTATTCTAATAAACT
TCTAGTTTACATTTGCATGTGAGTGCATCATCATTATCATATTTGTACACAACAAACAAGAAAAAGATAT
AAACAATATTTTATTTAAATATTTATATTCCACTTTGACTGTAGATATTAAATCTTGTCATCATTTATAG
TCTCAATATTATAATTTTTTTATTTTTTCAAAATTCAAAAGTTTACAATTATTTTTTGAACTATAATATT
ATCCAAGATGAACATCTCAAGAAGAAAATTATTAATATTGTTATGGTTAAAATTTTACATACAATACTTG
TTTTTTGCTTTACTTTTATCTTACCGTAGATACACAATCGACGATAACTTAGTGATCACACAATAATAAT
TATTTTGTTCATGACACAATATTTATAAGAAATACTTATTTCTTTCTTTTATCCTTCAGTAGTTCATAAT
AAAAACATACCATAATATTTGTGATGCATTCATAGTACGTAATGAAATGACAATTTATGTCAAATTATTT
TCTTTTATACTCTCAAACCTCTCGTAAAGGTGAGATGAGTCATTTATCCAATTATACATAAATATGTCTT
TATTCATGCTCTTTATCACATTCTGACACATTCACTTAATTTCAAGAGTAAGCAAGCATGATAACTGAAA
CTATTTATGCGTATCTTACCTTGATATTTGACACATTACATGACACACCTCAACATCACTTTCAAAGATT
AAGCGCACCACCATATTATCTTTCTTTTTTTTTTTATGAAGGTTTTATAAAATTATTAAATTAGGTCCAA
AAAATTGTTTGTCAAATAACCTTTTATACTAGATTGATGACAAAAATTACCTTTACGTTTTGAAAGACCA
TTTTAAGACCTAATCTATCAGTGACTCCTTAAAGTTGGCACAATATTTCACTTAGACACCCTAATTGAAT
GATGTTCATTTTAAACACCCAATGTAGGGTTCCGCTATATCATTTTGACACATTTCTTAACATCAACAAA
AATATATAATGAGTATGTGATATACTCGCGAATGACGTGAAAAATGAAGACATTTGTTATTTGTATCAAA
GTAGTTACTAAATAATTAATTTTGAATAAAAATAAAAGCTGACCAGTAAATCAATAACACATAATATTTT
CCACCTAATAATTAAAATATAAAATAAAAAAGAGCCATCTCAGGGTCATCTGCCCACCATTGCTATTTCA
AAGAAATTTGTACGTTAGTTTATAGAAATTGATGTTAAAATTCTTTCAAGAAAAATTTATGAATGAATTT
ATTCTCTAATTTAAAAATATTTTCTGTTATTTTTGTTGAAAGAAATTTAACTTGGATAAAATGGTGGTTA
AAACTGGAAAGAAGAAAAGAGAAAAAATAATTAAAAATCATTTCACGCTCTAATCAATGAGCGTATCACA
TTCATTATGTTATATAAGCAAAAGTGACAAAACGAAAATAATATATTACATGAAATGTCTAAAATAAATA
TCGTCTAATTAAAATATCTAAGTAACATATTGTGCCTAACTTTAGAGGGATCATCAATAAGTTAAACCCC
ATTTTAATAACTCATAATTGTCCTTTTTATTTAATATTGTCACAAATCACAATGATAATTAACATTAATT
TGTCCTTTGTGACGTCCATATTCATGCATTTAACCAATCATCTTCATTTGGACTTATTATCACAATTATC
CCACTTTCCTCACAAAATGGAGCATTCAAGTGGAATAGACTACACGATTTTTAATTTCATCAAAAACATC
TTTTTGCTTTATTCATTATTATATTGTCGCTATTGTTGAATTTTATTTGCCCTAAATTTCTTACCATAAA
TAGATTTTTCTTTTAGAAAAAGGAGATTGACTAATTCTTTTCTTGTAGGAAAAGGTTTAGGACTCTATAA
ATAGAGACATATTCCTTCTAACTTAATCAACATTTACAATGTAGTCTTAAAGACTTTGAAAGTTTTTGGT
TAGGGGGAGAAATTGTGGGTCACAAGCTTGATACGTTATCAATTGTGTAAACCTCCCATGTATTCTGAGT
GAATTTGGTTGAGGTTGTTTCCCTCTGTATTTTGTACTCTCATATTTATAGTGGATTGTTCATCTCTTTC
GTGGACGTAGGTCGATTGACCGTCGATTGACCGAACCACGTTAAATCTTTGTATTTTTTGATATATTTCT
CATTATCTTCTTACTCGTGATCTTTCAAGGTTTGCATTGCTATCTTCCGCGTTACACCAACTTATTTACG
ATCCTAACAGCTATGGTGTGGAAACATAAATCAAACATTTTACTGATATAAACACATCTTTGATTATAAC
ATGATAGAAATTTGAGCCCAACTTTTTATCATCATTATATACAAAAAGTTCTAAATTTTTTTTTTGATGT
AGTAAAACTTAAATCCATAGTCTTGCCCCTAAACCAATGACATAATATATAACCCAAAATATACTAGTTT
TCGCCCTCGAGCCCTTTAAAAAGTATAGTCAATATTTACGGTGACCGTGAATTTCTTAATTATGATATAT
AATTTAAAAGAAATCATGATCACATTCTACTGATGAGAACATGTGCTAATCAAGGGAAAACATGGATGTG
AAAAATACTTTTTGTTAAAAGTAAAAAAAAATGTGAAATTTTGTTAGTTATTTACTACCTATACATTATT
TGAGCATGTGCAAACTTTACAAATACCTAATAGAAGATTTTCACCTGCCTGTATATATGTAAATTAATTA
TAATGAACACTCTCACATAAAATAATTATCAGTATATACATTAATACTTGCCCTCCACAATGAATTAAAT
AAAATGTAGAACATGATCTACACTTCAATAAAACTAAGACCATAAAGAATAATTTCAAAATATACACATG
TCAACAATAAATTATTTGCATATTATATTAACTTACTAAACAATCTTTACTTTTGAAATATAAAAATAAT
CAAGTTATAAGTCTGCTCAAAGTAAAGCACTTGTTAGACTCATCTGATTTTGAGAAGGTAAGCAAATTGA
TGGTGCATAATAGTCACAAGTAAAATATAAAATAGATTTCATTAGTAAAATTGTTTTTTACTTTCTTTAT
ATATAATTATCAATATCCTTCAATGGTAGGTTAATTATATTGTTAACTTCTTGTTGAATTAAAGCAATAA
GACAAGAATATTAAAGATAAAAGAACAATAAAAATAGAAAGACTAAGAGATAAGAGTTTTCTTATTCTTC
TTTCAATAAGTATCATCAAGTGTATACAATATAAATTTTTGTATTTTTGATCTATCTATTTATAATGTTA
TATATAAGCATACAAAAGATCAGTCATAAATATGACTTTAATCATGAAAATAATGAAAGAGATTATGAAG
GCGTAAGGTTACTAGAATAATAGTCATTAAAAAAAGGGGTTATCTTTATAATTGAATAATTGATGAAGTA
ATGGAGATAATTAGTGAGCATAAATTTTTTTAAAAAAATGGACATTTACACTATAATATTTTATAACACT
TTCCCTTAAACATCTAGGTATAAATAATGAGTCTTGTCAAAATCTTAGTAGGAAAAATTCTGTGAAATTT
TTTTAGTGAAAACAAATGATATAAATATCTTGAATACTCATTATTTGTTGTCTCATTAAAAATCTTATCT
GACCTATAAAATAAATTATTTGCTCAACTCAAAATAGTTTTTCATTCTAAAATTAGTATAATTATTAGTG
AATATTTAATTAACATAATTGTATACTAAGGGGCCTATAAATTGGATTCTTCTCAAAGAAAAATAAAATC
ACCACACAACTTTCTTCTTCTGCTCATCAATTAGCAATTAATCCAAAACCAAATGCGAGACCACTCATCG
CCCAATCACTAGTGAATTCGCGGCCGCCTGCAGGTCGACCATATGGGAGAGCTCCCAACGCGTTGGATGC
ATAGCTTGAGTATTCTATAGTGTCACCTAAATAGCTTGGCGTAATCATGGTCATAGCTGTTTCCTGTGTG
AAATTGTTATCCGCTCACAATTCCACACAACATACGAGCCGGAAGCATAAAGTGTAAAGCCTGGGGTGCC
TAATGAGTGAGCTAACTCACATTAATTGCGTTGCGCTCACTGCCCGCTTTCCAGTCGGGAAACCTGTCGT
GCCAGCTGCATTAATGAATCGGCCAACGCGCGGGGAGAGGCGGTTTGCGTATTGGGCGCTCTTCCGCTTC
CTCGCTCACTGACTCGCTGCGCTCGGTCGTTCGGCTGCGGCGAGCGGTATCAGCTCACTCAAAGGCGGTA
ATACGGTTATCCACAGAATCAGGGGATAACGCAGGAAAGAACATGTGAGCAAAAGGCCAGCAAAAGGCCA
GGAACCGTAAAAAGGCCGCGTTGCTGGCGTTTTTCCATAGGCTCCGCCCCCCTGACGAGCATCACAAAAA
TCGACGCTCAAGTCAGAGGTGGCGAAACCCGACAGGACTATAAAGATACCAGGCGTTTCCCCCTGGAAGC
TCCCTCGTGCGCTCTCCTGTTCCGACCCTGCCGCTTACCGGATACCTGTCCGCCTTTCTCCCTTCGGGAA
GCGTGGCGCTTTCTCATAGCTCACGCTGTAGGTATCTCAGTTCGGTGTAGGTCGTTCGCTCCAAGCTGGG
CTGTGTGCACGAACCCCCCGTTCAGCCCGACCGCTGCGCCTTATCCGGTAACTATCGTCTTGAGTCCAAC
CCGGTAAGACACGACTTATCGCCACTGGCAGCAGCCACTGGTAACAGGATTAGCAGAGCGAGGTATGTAG
GCGGTGCTACAGAGTTCTTGAAGTGGTGGCCTAACTACGGCTACACTAGAAGAACAGTATTTGGTATCTG
CGCTCTGCTGAAGCCAGTTACCTTCGGAAAAAGAGTTGGTAGCTCTTGATCCGGCAAACAAACCACCGCT
GGTAGCGGTGGTTTTTTTGTTTGCAAGCAGCAGATTACGCGCAGAAAAAAAGGATCTCAAGAAGATCCTT
TGATCTTTTCTACGGGGTCTGACGCTCAGTGGAACGAAAACTCACGTTAAGGGATTTTGGTCATGAGATT
ATCAAAAAGGATCTTCACCTAGATCCTTTTAAATTAAAAATGAAGTTTTAAATCAATCTAAAGTATATAT
GAGTAAACTTGGTCTGACAGTTACCAATGCTTAATCAGTGAGGCACCTATCTCAGCGATCTGTCTATTTC
GTTCATCCATAGTTGCCTGACTCCCCGTCGTGTAGATAACTACGATACGGGAGGGCTTACCATCTGGCCC
CAGTGCTGCAATGATACCGCGAGACCCACGCTCACCGGCTCCAGATTTATCAGCAATAAACCAGCCAGCC
GGAAGGGCCGAGCGCAGAAGTGGTCCTGCAACTTTATCCGCCTCCATCCAGTCTATTAATTGTTGCCGGG
AAGCTAGAGTAAGTAGTTCGCCAGTTAATAGTTTGCGCAACGTTGTTGCCATTGCTACAGGCATCGTGGT
GTCACGCTCGTCGTTTGGTATGGCTTCATTCAGCTCCGGTTCCCAACGATCAAGGCGAGTTACATGATCC
CCCATGTTGTGCAAAAAAGCGGTTAGCTCCTTCGGTCCTCCGATCGTTGTCAGAAGTAAGTTGGCCGCAG
TGTTATCACTCATGGTTATGGCAGCACTGCATAATTCTCTTACTGTCATGCCATCCGTAAGATGCTTTTC
TGTGACTGGTGAGTACTCAACCAAGTCATTCTGAGAATAGTGTATGCGGCGACCGAGTTGCTCTTGCCCG
GCGTCAATACGGGATAATACCGCGCCACATAGCAGAACTTTAAAAGTGCTCATCATTGGAAAACGTTCTT
CGGGGCGAAAACTCTCAAGGATCTTACCGCTGTTGAGATCCAGTTCGATGTAACCCACTCGTGCACCCAA
CTGATCTTCAGCATCTTTTACTTTCACCAGCGTTTCTGGGTGAGCAAAAACAGGAAGGCAAAATGCCGCA
AAAAAGGGAATAAGGGCGACACGGAAATGTTGAATACTCATACTCTTCCTTTTTCAATATTATTGAAGCA
TTTATCAGGGTTATTGTCTCATGAGCGGATACATATTTGAATGTATTTAGAAAAATAAACAAATAGGGGT
TCCGCGCACATTTCCCCGAAAAGTGCCACCTGATGCGGTGTGAAATACCGCACAGATGCGTAAGGAGAAA
ATACCGCATCAGGAAATTGTAAGCGTTAATATTTTGTTAAAATTCGCGTTAAATTTTTGTTAAATCAGCT
CATTTTTTAACCAATAGGCCGAAATCGGCAAAATCCCTTATAAATCAAAAGAATAGACCGAGATAGGGT
[37 nt withheld, positions 6510-6546]
AAAGAACGTGGACTCCAACGTCAAAGG
[49 nt withheld, positions 6574-6622]
T
[91 nt withheld, positions 6624-6714]
G
[124 nt withheld, positions 6716-6839]
CCATTCGCCATTCAGGCTGCGCAACTGTTGGGAAGGGCGATCGGTGCGGGCCTCTTCGCTATTACGCCAG
CTGGCGAAAGGGGGATGTGCTGCAAGGCGATTAAGTTGGGTAACGCCAGGGTTTTCCCAGTCACGACGTT
GTAAAACGACGGCCAGTGAATTGTAATACGACTCACTATAGGGCGAATTGGGCCCGACGTCGCATGCTCC
CGGCCGCCATGGCGGCCGCGGGAATTCGATTGGGCGATGAGTGGT
Features (pLannotate 1.2.2; 15 found; start..end, strand, type, name):
   1286..1302    +  enhancer       hr5 enhancer (fragment): Autographa californica hr5; baculovirus early transcription enhancer
   3414..3430    -  misc_feature   CEN4 (fragment): S. cerevisiae CEN4 centromere
   4070..4132    -  CDS            VESPI_VESMG (fragment): Experimental evidence at protein level: Swiss-Prot protein existence level 1. Shows contractile activity on isolated ileum smooth muscle. From Vespa magnifica (Hornet).
   4144..4162    -  promoter       SP6 promoter: promoter for bacteriophage SP6 RNA polymerase
   4204..4220    -  protein_bind   lac operator: The lac repressor binds to the lac operator to inhibit transcription in E. coli. This inhibition can be relieved by adding lactose or isopropyl-β-D-thiogalactopyranoside (IPTG). lac repressor encoded by lacI
   4228..4258    -  promoter       lac promoter: promoter for the E. coli lac operon
   4273..4294    -  protein_bind   CAP binding site: CAP binding activates transcription in the presence of cAMP. E. coli catabolite activator protein
   4307..4399    -  CDS            lacI (fragment): lac repressor; lacI; The lac repressor binds to the lac operator to inhibit transcription in E. coli. This inhibition can be relieved by adding lactose or isopropyl-β-D-thiogalactopyranoside (IPTG).
   4582..5170    -  rep_origin     ori: high-copy-number ColE1/pMB1/pBR322/pUC origin of replication
   5341..6201    -  CDS            AmpR: β-lactamase; bla; confers resistance to ampicillin, carbenicillin, and related antibiotics
   6202..6306    -  promoter       AmpR promoter: bla
   6333..6383    +  misc_feature   bom (fragment): basis of mobility region from pBR322
   6411..6839    -  rep_origin     f1 ori (sequence partly withheld): f1 bacteriophage origin of replication; arrow indicates direction of (+) strand synthesis
   6843..7000    -  CDS            lacZα (fragment): LacZα fragment of β-galactosidase; lacZ fragment
   7003..7021    +  promoter       T7 promoter: promoter for bacteriophage T7 RNA polymerase
