[The description below was written by a language model from this plasmid's Addgene catalogue record and pLannotate feature annotations shown in this document.]
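Description:
pP2A11 (GB0082) is a level 0 part plasmid from the GoldenBraid 2.0 modular DNA assembly system for plant synthetic biology. It is built on pUPD, the universal part domesticator vector, which the depositors derived from the pGEM-T Easy cloning plasmid. The 7,094 bp construct is maintained in E. coli as a high-copy plasmid through a ColE1/pUC-type origin and is selected with ampicillin through the β-lactamase gene and its native promoter. Other backbone remnants of the pGEM lineage are an f1 phage origin, a lac promoter/operator region with a lacZα fragment, and T7 and SP6 phage promoters. These phage promoters flank the cloning position and serve as sequencing primer sites.

The payload is a roughly 4 kb fragment carrying the fruit promoter 2A11 from tomato (Solanum lycopersicum). It has been "domesticated" by removing internal BsaI and BsmBI recognition sites so that it is compatible with the type IIS restriction enzymes used for GoldenBraid assembly. The fragment was inserted into pUPD through BsmBI sites that were destroyed during cloning, and it can be released again with BsaI for assembly with other standard parts, such as coding sequences and terminators, into transcriptional units. The plasmid carries no coding sequence or reporter of its own and serves purely as a promoter donor, presumably for building fruit-directed expression cassettes in plants. The automated annotation does not label the promoter itself. The short matches it places within or next to the insert region (fragments of a baculovirus hr5 enhancer, yeast CEN4 and a hornet peptide) are very small and are most likely spurious rather than functional elements.
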