Addgene plasmid #68168: pP2A11 (GB0082)
Purpose: Provides the S. Lycopersicum fruit promoter 2A11 as a level 0 GoldenBraid part
Depositing lab: Diego Orzaez. Depositing organization: Agencia Estatal Consejo Superior de Investigaciones Científicas, M.P. Publication: GoldenBraid 2.0: a comprehensive DNA assembly framework for plant synthetic biology. Sarrion-Perdigones A, Vazquez-Vilar M, Palaci J, Castelijns B, Forment J, Ziarsolo P, Blanca J, Granell A, Orzaez D. Plant Physiol. 2013 Jul;162(3):1618-31. 10.1104/pp.113.217661 PubMed 23669743.
Backbone
  Vector backbone: pUPD
  Backbone manufacturer: self-made; derived from pGEMT-Easy manufactured by Promega
  Vector type: Synthetic Biology
Growth in bacteria
  Bacterial resistance: Ampicillin, 100 μg/mL
  Growth temperature: 37°C
  Growth strain: DH5alpha
  Copy number: High Copy
Gene/Insert
  Gene/Insert name: Sl2A11 promoter
  Insert size (bp): 4034
  Mutation: BsaI and BsmBI sites removed
  Cloning method: Restriction Enzyme; 5′ cloning site BsmBI (destroyed during cloning); 3′ cloning site BsmBI (destroyed during cloning)
  Sequencing primers: 5′ T7; 3′ SP6
Terms and licenses: Academic/Nonprofit Terms; Industry Terms: Not Available to Industry
Depositor comments: insert can be released with BsaI
How to cite: pP2A11 (GB0082) was a gift from Diego Orzaez (Addgene plasmid # 68168 ; http://n2t.net/addgene:68168 ; RRID:Addgene_68168)
