>Addgene plasmid #68168 | pP2A11 (GB0082) | addgene partial sequence | sequence record 125415 | SP6 5'-ATTTAGGTGACACTATAG-3'
TGGTCGACCTGCAGGCGGCCGCGAATTCACTAGTGATTGGGCGATGAGTGGTCTCGCATTTGGTTTTGGA
TTAATTGCTAATTGATGAGCAGAAGAAGAAAGTTGTGTGGTGATTTTATTTTTCTTTGAGAAGAATCCAA
TTTATAGGCCCCTTAGTATACAATTATGTTAATTAAATATTCACTAATAATTATACTAATTTTAGAATGA
AAAACTATTTTGAGTTGAGCAAATAATTTATTTTATAGGTCAGATAAGATTTTTAATGAGACAACAAATA
ATGAGTATTCAAGATATTTATATCATTTGTTTTCACTAAAAAAATTTCACAGAATTTTTCCTACTAAGAT
TTTGACAAGACTCATTATTTATACCTAGATGTTTAAGGGAAAGTGTTATAAAATATTATAGTGTAAATGT
CCATTTTTTTAAAAAAATTTATGCTCACTAATTATCTCCATTACTTCATCAATTATTCAATTATAAAGAT
AACCCCTTTTTTTAATGACTATTATTCTAGTAACCTTACGCCTTCATAATCTCTTTCATTATTTTCATGA
TTAAAGTCATATTTATGACTGATCTTTTGTATGCTTATATATAACATTATAAATAGATAGATCAAAAATA
CAAAAATTTATATTGTATACACTTGATGATACTTATTGAAAGAAGAATAAGAAAACTCTTATCTCTTAGT
CTTTCTATTTTTATTGTTCTTTTATCTTTAATATTCTTGTCTTATTGCTTTAATTCAACAAGAAGTTAAC
AATATAATTAACCTACCATTGAAGGATATTGATAATTATATAT
