>Addgene plasmid #68168 | pP2A11 (GB0082) | addgene partial sequence | sequence record 127778 | T7 5'-TAATACGACTCACTATAGGG-3'
CTCCGGCCGCCATGGCGGCCGCGGGAATTCGATTGGGCGATGAGTGGTCTCGGGAGGTCAAACAATTTTG
AGGAATTCAATTTCATCTTTAGCTGGTACAATAATCATTTTATCATGAAAATAAGCAGCTCAAGAGAATT
TTTGAAGAATCTTTTATTTCTTTAACATTTAACCACATGAATTTTTAATTTTTTTTTGCAATACATTTAA
ACCGAAATGGTCAAACGATCAACCAACTGATCTTTATTCTAATAAACTTCTAGTTTACATTTGCATGTGA
GTGCATCATCATTATCATATTTGTACACAACAAACAAGAAAAAGATATAAACAATATTTTATTTAAATAT
TTATATTCCACTTTGACTGTAGATATTAAATCTTGTCATCATTTATAGTCTCAATATTATAATTTTTTTA
TTTTTTCAAAATTCAAAAGTTTACAATTATTTTTTGAACTATAATATTATCCAAGATGAACATCTCAAGA
AGAAAATTATTAATATTGTTATGGTTAAAATTTTACATACAATACTTGTTTTTTGCTTTACTTTTATCTT
ACCGTAGATACACAATCGACGATAACTTAGTGATCACACAATAATAATTATTTTGTTCATGACACAATAT
TTATAAGAAATACTTATTTCTTTCTTTTATCCTTCAGTAGTTCATAATAAAAACATACCATAATATTTGT
GATGCATTCATAGTACGTAATGAAATGACAATTTATGTCAAATTATTTTCTTTTATACTCTCAAACCTCT
CGTAAAGGTGAGATGAGTCATTTATCCAATTATACATAAATATGTCTTTATTCATGCTCTTTATCACATT
CTGACACATTCACTTAATTTCAAGAGTAAGCAAGCATGATAACTGAA
